>Addgene plasmid #115078 | BIR4 C2_pECIA2 | addgene full sequence | sequence record 238708 | Addgene NGS Result
GTCTAAGAAACCATTATTATCATGACATTAACCTATAAAAATAGGCGTATCACGAGGCCCTTTCGTCTCG
CGCGTTTCGGTGATGACGGTGAAAACCTCTGACACATGCAGCTCCCGGAGACGGTCACAGCTTGTCTGTA
AGCGGATGCCGGGAGCAGACAAGCCCGTCAGGGCGCGTCAGCGGGTGTTGGCGGGTGTCGGGGCTGGCTT
AACTATGCGGCATCAGAGCAGATTGTACTGAGAGTGCACCATATGCGGTGTGAAATACCGCACAGATGCG
TAAGGAGAAAATACCGCATCAGGCGCCATTCGCCATTCAGGCTGCGCAACTGTTGGGAAGGGCGATCGGT
GCGGGCCTCTTCGCTATTACGCCAGCTGGCGAAAGGGGGATGTGCTGCAAGGCGATTAAGTTGGGTAACG
CCAGGGTTTTCCCAGTCACGACGTTGTAAAACGACGGCCAGTGAATTAATTCGTTGCAGGACAGGATGTG
GTGCCCGATGTGACTAGCTCTTTGCTGCAGGCCGTCCTATCCTCTGGTTCCGATAAGAGACCCAGAACTC
CGGCCCCCCACCGCCCACCGCCACCCCCATACATATGTGGTACGCAAGTAAGAGTGCCTGCGCATGCCCC
ATGTGCCCCACCAAGAGCTTTGCATCCCATACAAGTCCCCAAAGTGGAGAACCGAACCAATTCTTCGCGG
GCAGAACAAAAGCTTCTGCACACGTCTCCACTCGAATTTGGAGCCGGCCGGCGTGTGCAAAAGAGGTGAA
TCGAACGAAAGACCCGTGTGTAAAGCCGCGTTTCCAAAATGTATAAAACCGAGAGCATCTGGCCAATGTG
CATCAGTTGTGGTCAGCAGCAAAATCAAGTGAATCATCTCAGTGCAACTAAAGGGGGGATCCGATCTCAA
TATGAAGTTATGCATATTACTGGCCGTCGTGGCCTTTGTTGGCCTCTCGCTCGGGTCTCACGCAGAAGAC
GATGTACTCTGTCTCAAAGGCTTTAAATCATCACTCAAAGATCCTTCAAATCAACTCAACACATGGTCTT
TCCCTAATTCATCATCGTCGATTTGCAAACTCACCGGAGTTTCTTGCTGGAACGCTAAAGAGAATCGAAT
TCTCTCTCTTCAGCTTCAATCAATGCAACTCTCTGGTCAAATCCCTGAATCTCTTAAACTATGTCGGAGT
TTACAATCTTTAGATCTTTCCTTTAATGATTTCTCCGGTTTGATTCCTTCACAAATATGTTCTTGGCTTC
CTTATCTTGTTACTTTAGATCTTTCCGGTAACAAACTCTCCGGTTCGATACCGTCTCAGATCGTTGACTG
TAAATTCTTAAACAGCTTAGCTCTAAACCAGAACAAGTTAACCGGTTCGATTCCGTCTGAATTAACCCGG
TTAAACCGTCTCCAACGACTTTCTCTAGCTGATAACGATCTCTCTGGTTCGATTCCCTCCGAGCTATCTC
ATTACGGAGAAGATGGTTTTCGCGGTAATGGCGGACTTTGTGGTAAGCCGTTATCCAACTGCGGTTCGTT
TAACGGTAAACTGGAGGTGCTGTTCCAGGGACCAGGGAGCGACAAAACTCACACATGCCCACCGTGCCCA
GCACCTGAACTCCTGGGGGGACCGTCAGTCTTCCTCTTCCCCCCAAAACCCAAGGACACCCTCATGATCT
CCCGGACCCCTGAGGTCACATGCGTGGTGGTGGACGTGAGCCACGAAGACCCTGAGGTCAAGTTCAACTG
GTACGTGGACGGCGTGGAGGTGCATAATGCCAAGACAAAGCCGCGGGAGGAGCAGTACAACAGCACGTAC
CGTGTGGTCAGCGTCCTCACCGTCCTGCACCAGGACTGGCTGAATGGCAAGGAGTACAAGTGCAAGGTCT
CCAACAAAGCCCTCCCAGCCCCCATCGAGAAAACCATCTCCAAAGCCAAAGGGCAGCCCCGAGAACCACA
GGTGTACACCCTGCCCCCATCCCGGGAGGAGATGACCAAGAACCAGGTCAGCCTGACCTGCCTGGTCAAA
GGCTTCTATCCCAGCGACATCGCCGTGGAGTGGGAGAGCAATGGGCAGCCGGAGAACAACTACAAGACCA
CGCCTCCCGTGCTGGACTCCGACGGCTCCTTCTTCCTCTACAGCAAGCTCACCGTGGACAAGAGCAGGTG
GCAGCAGGGGAACGTCTTCTCATGCTCCGTGATGCATGAGGGTCTGCACAACCACTACACGCAGAAGAGC
CTCTCCCTGTCTCCGGGTAAATCTAGAGGGCCCTTCGAAGGTAAGCCTATCCCTAACCCTCTCCTCGGTC
TCGATTCTACGCGTACCGGTCATCATCACCATCACCATTGAGTTTAAACCCGCTGATCAGCCTCGACTGT
GCCTTCTAAGGCCTGAGCTCGCTGATCAGCCTCGATCGAGGATCCAGACATGATAAGATACATTGATGAG
TTTGGACAAACCACAACTAGAATGCAGTGAAAAAAATGCTTTATTTGTGAAATTTGTGATGCTATTGCTT
TATTTGTAACCATTATAAGCTGCAATAAACAAGTTAACAACAACAATTGCATTCATTTTATGTTTCAGGT
TCAGGGGGAGGTGTGGGAGGTTTTTTAAAGCAAGTAAAACCTCTACAAATGTGGTATGGCTGATTATGAT
CAGTCGACCTGCAGGCATGCAAGCTTGGCGTAATCATGGTCATAGCTGTTTCCTGTGTGAAATTGTTATC
CGCTCACAATTCCACACAACATACGAGCCGGAAGCATAAAGTGTAAAGCCTGGGGTGCCTAATGAGTGAG
CTAACTCACATTAATTGCGTTGCGCTCACTGCCCGCTTTCCAGTCGGGAAACCTGTCGTGCCAGCTGCAT
TAATGAATCGGCCAACGCGCGGGGAGAGGCGGTTTGCGTATTGGGCGCTCTTCCGCTTCCTCGCTCACTG
ACTCGCTGCGCTCGGTCGTTCGGCTGCGGCGAGCGGTATCAGCTCACTCAAAGGCGGTAATACGGTTATC
CACAGAATCAGGGGATAACGCAGGAAAGAACATGTGAGCAAAAGGCCAGCAAAAGGCCAGGAACCGTAAA
AAGGCCGCGTTGCTGGCGTTTTTCCATAGGCTCCGCCCCCCTGACGAGCATCACAAAAATCGACGCTCAA
GTCAGAGGTGGCGAAACCCGACAGGACTATAAAGATACCAGGCGTTTCCCCCTGGAAGCTCCCTCGTGCG
CTCTCCTGTTCCGACCCTGCCGCTTACCGGATACCTGTCCGCCTTTCTCCCTTCGGGAAGCGTGGCGCTT
TCTCATAGCTCACGCTGTAGGTATCTCAGTTCGGTGTAGGTCGTTCGCTCCAAGCTGGGCTGTGTGCACG
AACCCCCCGTTCAGCCCGACCGCTGCGCCTTATCCGGTAACTATCGTCTTGAGTCCAACCCGGTAAGACA
CGACTTATCGCCACTGGCAGCAGCCACTGGTAACAGGATTAGCAGAGCGAGGTATGTAGGCGGTGCTACA
GAGTTCTTGAAGTGGTGGCCTAACTACGGCTACACTAGAAGAACAGTATTTGGTATCTGCGCTCTGCTGA
AGCCAGTTACCTTCGGAAAAAGAGTTGGTAGCTCTTGATCCGGCAAACAAACCACCGCTGGTAGCGGTGG
TTTTTTTGTTTGCAAGCAGCAGATTACGCGCAGAAAAAAAGGATCTCAAGAAGATCCTTTGATCTTTTCT
ACGGGGTCTGACGCTCAGTGGAACGAAAACTCACGTTAAGGGATTTTGGTCATGAGATTATCAAAAAGGA
TCTTCACCTAGATCCTTTTAAATTAAAAATGAAGTTTTAAATCAATCTAAAGTATATATGAGTAAACTTG
GTCTGACAGTTACCAATGCTTAATCAGTGAGGCACCTATCTCAGCGATCTGTCTATTTCGTTCATCCATA
GTTGCCTGACTCCCCGTCGTGTAGATAACTACGATACGGGAGGGCTTACCATCTGGCCCCAGTGCTGCAA
TGATACCGCGAGACCCACGCTCACCGGCTCCAGATTTATCAGCAATAAACCAGCCAGCCGGAAGGGCCGA
GCGCAGAAGTGGTCCTGCAACTTTATCCGCCTCCATCCAGTCTATTAATTGTTGCCGGGAAGCTAGAGTA
AGTAGTTCGCCAGTTAATAGTTTGCGCAACGTTGTTGCCATTGCTACAGGCATCGTGGTGTCACGCTCGT
CGTTTGGTATGGCTTCATTCAGCTCCGGTTCCCAACGATCAAGGCGAGTTACATGATCCCCCATGTTGTG
CAAAAAAGCGGTTAGCTCCTTCGGTCCTCCGATCGTTGTCAGAAGTAAGTTGGCCGCAGTGTTATCACTC
ATGGTTATGGCAGCACTGCATAATTCTCTTACTGTCATGCCATCCGTAAGATGCTTTTCTGTGACTGGTG
AGTACTCAACCAAGTCATTCTGAGAATAGTGTATGCGGCGACCGAGTTGCTCTTGCCCGGCGTCAATACG
GGATAATACCGCGCCACATAGCAGAACTTTAAAAGTGCTCATCATTGGAAAACGTTCTTCGGGGCGAAAA
CTCTCAAGGATCTTACCGCTGTTGAGATCCAGTTCGATGTAACCCACTCGTGCACCCAACTGATCTTCAG
CATCTTTTACTTTCACCAGCGTTTCTGGGTGAGCAAAAACAGGAAGGCAAAATGCCGCAAAAAAGGGAAT
AAGGGCGACACGGAAATGTTGAATACTCATACTCTTCCTTTTTCAATATTATTGAAGCATTTATCAGGGT
TATTGTCTCATGAGCGGATACATATTTGAATGTATTTAGAAAAATAAACAAATAGGGGTTCCGCGCACAT
TTCCCCGAAAAGTGCCACCTGAC
Features (pLannotate 1.2.2; 18 found; start..end, strand, type, name):
     67..102     +  CDS            rop (fragment): Rop protein, which maintains plasmids at low copy number; rop
    204..303     +  misc_feature   bom (fragment): basis of mobility region from pBR322
    309..466     -  CDS            lacZα (fragment): LacZα fragment of β-galactosidase; lacZ fragment
    468..894     +  promoter       MT promoter: Drosophila metallothionein promoter
    912..965     +  sig_peptide    BiP signal sequence: Drosophila BiP signal sequence
    966..1550    +  CDS            Y1699_ARATH (fragment): Experimental evidence at protein level: Swiss-Prot protein existence level 1. From Arabidopsis thaliana (Mouse-ear cress).
   1581..2261    +  CDS            IGHG1 (fragment): IGHG1_HUMAN - Experimental evidence at protein level: Swiss-Prot protein existence level 1. Constant region of immunoglobulin heavy chains. Immunoglobulins, also known as antibodies, are membrane-bound or secreted glycoproteins produced by B lymphocytes. In the recognition phase of humoral immunity, the membrane-bound immunoglobulins serve as receptors which, upon binding of a specific antigen, trigger the clonal expansion and differentiation of B lymphocytes into immunoglobulins- secreting plasma cells. Secreted immunoglobulins mediate the effector phase of humoral immunity, which results in
   2280..2321    +  CDS            V5 tag: epitope tag from simian virus 5
   2421..2555    -  polyA_signal   SV40 poly(A) signal: SV40 polyadenylation signal
   2578..2662    -  CDS            large T antigen (fragment): large T antigen from SV40 (simian virus 40)
   2662..2686    +  misc_feature   MCS (fragment): pUC18/19 multiple cloning site
   2723..2739    -  protein_bind   lac operator: The lac repressor binds to the lac operator to inhibit transcription in E. coli. This inhibition can be relieved by adding lactose or isopropyl-β-D-thiogalactopyranoside (IPTG). lac repressor encoded by lacI
   2747..2777    -  promoter       lac promoter: promoter for the E. coli lac operon
   2792..2813    -  protein_bind   CAP binding site: CAP binding activates transcription in the presence of cAMP. E. coli catabolite activator protein
   2826..2918    -  CDS            lacI (fragment): lac repressor; lacI; The lac repressor binds to the lac operator to inhibit transcription in E. coli. This inhibition can be relieved by adding lactose or isopropyl-β-D-thiogalactopyranoside (IPTG).
   3101..3689    -  rep_origin     ori: high-copy-number ColE1/pMB1/pBR322/pUC origin of replication
   3860..4720    -  CDS            AmpR: β-lactamase; bla; confers resistance to ampicillin, carbenicillin, and related antibiotics
   4721..4825    -  promoter       AmpR promoter: bla
