[The description below was written by a language model from this plasmid's Addgene catalogue record and pLannotate feature annotations shown in this document.]
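Description:
BIR4 C2_pECIA2 is a 4,853-nt insect expression plasmid built on the pECIA2 backbone, designed for secreted protein production in Drosophila cell culture. In E. coli it is maintained as a high-copy plasmid through a ColE1/pUC-type origin and selected with ampicillin via the β-lactamase gene and its own promoter. The annotation also picks up short remnants of rop, bom, lacZα, lacI and the lac promoter/operator region, which are leftovers of the pUC/pBR322-derived cloning backbone rather than functional parts of the expression unit.

The payload is the extracellular domain of the Arabidopsis thaliana leucine-rich repeat receptor kinase encoded by AT1G69990 (BIR4), inserted by ligation-independent cloning. Transcription is driven by the Drosophila metallothionein promoter, which is induced by adding copper sulfate. A Drosophila BiP signal sequence placed immediately upstream of the ectodomain directs the protein into the secretory pathway. Downstream, the insert is fused in frame to a human IgG1 Fc region, followed by a V5 epitope tag and, according to the catalogue entry, a hexahistidine tag. The His tag is not separately annotated in the feature table. An SV40 polyadenylation signal follows the cassette.

The Fc fusion marks this as the "bait" format for an extracellular interaction assay, intended to be used with the matching prey construct BIR4 C2_pECIA14. It belongs to a collection used to map pairwise interactions among the ectodomains of Arabidopsis LRR receptor kinases. The tags support capture, detection and purification of the secreted protein.
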