Addgene plasmid #115078: BIR4 C2_pECIA2
Purpose: Bait vector BIR4 C2_pECIA2 should be used with prey vector BIR4 C2_pECIA14.
Depositing lab: Youssef Belkhadir. Depositing organization: Gregor Mendel Institute of Molecular Plant Biology. Publication: An extracellular network of Arabidopsis leucine-rich repeat receptor kinases. Smakowska-Luzan E, Mott GA, Parys K, Stegmann M, Howton TC, Layeghifard M, Neuhold J, Lehner A, Kong J, Grunwald K, Weinberger N, Satbhai SB, Mayer D, Busch W, Madalinski M, Stolt-Bergner P, Provart NJ, Mukhtar MS, Zipfel C, Desveaux D, Guttman DS, Belkhadir Y. Nature. 2018 Jan 18;553(7688):342-346. doi: 10.1038/nature25184. Epub 2018 Jan 10. PubMed 29320478.
Backbone
  Vector backbone: pECIA2
  Backbone manufacturer: Chris Garcia (Addgene plasmid # 47032)
  Vector type: Insect Expression
Growth in bacteria
  Bacterial resistance: Ampicillin, 100 μg/mL
  Growth temperature: 37°C
  Growth strain: DH5alpha
  Copy number: High Copy
Gene/Insert
  Gene/Insert name: AT1G69990
  Species: A. thaliana (mustard weed)
  Entrez Gene: AT1G69990 (a.k.a. AT1G69990, F20P5.27, F20P5_27)
  Promoter: Metallothionein (Copper-Inducible)
  Tag / fusion protein: Fc, V5 and hexahistidine tags (C terminal on backbone)
  Cloning method: Ligation Independent Cloning
Terms and licenses: Academic/Nonprofit Terms; Industry Terms: Not Available to Industry
Depositor comments: Plasmid for secreted expression in Drosophila cell culture by induction via CuSO4. Insert is an extracellular domain of indicated LRR-RK, C-terminally tagged with Fc, V5 and hexahistidine tags. Insert Protein Sequence: SHAEDDVLCLKGFKSSLKDPSNQLNTWSFPNSSSSICKLTGVSCWNAKENRILSLQLQSMQLSGQIPESLKLCRSLQSLDLSFNDFSGLIPSQICSWLPYLVTLDLSGNKLSGSIPSQIVDCKFLNSLALNQNKLTGSIPSELTRLNRLQRLSLADNDLSGSIPSELSHYGEDGFRGNGGLCGKPLSNCGSFNGK
How to cite: BIR4 C2_pECIA2 was a gift from Youssef Belkhadir (Addgene plasmid # 115078 ; http://n2t.net/addgene:115078 ; RRID:Addgene_115078)
